Addgene plasmid #244097: pAAV.hSynap.(mem).iGlucoSnFR2.mRuby3
Purpose: Plasma membrane targeted expression of green glucose sensor with non-responsive mRuby3
Depositing lab: Tim Brown & HHMI-JRC Tool Translation Team. Depositing organization: HHMI, Janelia Research Campus. Publication: iGlucoSnFR2: A genetically encoded fluorescent sensor for measuring intracellular or extracellular glucose in vivo in mouse brain. Marvin JS, Machler P, Meng C, Ates T, Patel RH, Adhikari R, Makurath MA, Ku Z, Feliciano D, Atasoy D, Cui G, Kleinfeld D, Brown TA. Sci Adv. 2025 Nov 14;11(46):eadz3889. doi: 10.1126/sciadv.adz3889. Epub 2025 Nov 12. PubMed 41223288.
Backbone
  Vector backbone: pAAV
  Vector type: AAV
Growth in bacteria
  Bacterial resistance: Ampicillin, 100 μg/mL
  Growth temperature: 37°C
  Growth strain: NEB Stable
  Copy number: High Copy
Gene/Insert
  Gene/Insert name: iGlucoSnFR2.mRuby3
  Species: M. musculus (mouse), Synthetic
  Tag / fusion protein: IgG kappa leader (N terminal on insert); mRuby3 (C terminal on insert)
  Cloning method: Restriction Enzyme; 5′ cloning site Unknown (unknown if destroyed)
Terms and licenses: Academic/Nonprofit Terms; Industry Terms: Not Available to Industry
How to cite: pAAV.hSynap.(mem).iGlucoSnFR2.mRuby3 was a gift from Tim Brown & HHMI-JRC Tool Translation Team (Addgene plasmid # 244097 ; http://n2t.net/addgene:244097 ; RRID:Addgene_244097)
