[The description below was written by a language model from this plasmid's Addgene catalogue record and pLannotate feature annotations shown in this document.]
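Description:
pAAV.hSynap.(mem).iGlucoSnFR2.mRuby3 is a 7.2 kb AAV transfer plasmid built on a pAAV backbone for neuronal expression of a membrane-displayed green fluorescent glucose sensor fused to a red reference protein. It is propagated in E. coli through a high-copy ColE1/pUC-type origin with ampicillin selection (β-lactamase under its own promoter). The backbone also carries an f1 phage origin and small lacZα and lacI remnants that have no role in the payload. The recorded growth strain is a recombination-deficient host, a common choice for keeping the repeat-rich AAV inverted terminal repeats intact.

The expression cassette lies between two AAV2 ITRs, which provide the cis signals for replication and packaging of the intervening DNA into recombinant AAV particles. The human synapsin I promoter restricts transcription to neurons. The open reading frame starts with the mouse Igκ light-chain leader, which directs the protein into the secretory pathway. The iGlucoSnFR2 sensor follows; the annotation recognises only its GFP-derived fluorescent core, and the surrounding glucose-binding portion is not annotated. A PDGFRβ transmembrane domain then anchors the protein in the plasma membrane, and mRuby3 sits at the C terminus. With this arrangement the sensor should face the extracellular side and mRuby3 the cytoplasmic side, although the record states only plasma membrane targeting. Because mRuby3 does not respond to glucose, it can serve as a constant red signal for normalising expression level or for ratiometric readout. A WPRE and an SV40 polyadenylation signal downstream enhance transcript stability and processing. The associated publication describes the sensor family as a tool for measuring intracellular or extracellular glucose in vivo in mouse brain.
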