Features (pLannotate 1.2.2; 18 found; start..end, strand, type, name):
    237..825     -  rep_origin     ori: high-copy-number ColE1/pMB1/pBR322/pUC origin of replication
    996..1856    -  CDS            AmpR: β-lactamase; bla; confers resistance to ampicillin, carbenicillin, and related antibiotics
   1857..1961    -  promoter       AmpR promoter: bla
   2014..2442    -  rep_origin     f1 ori (sequence partly withheld): f1 bacteriophage origin of replication; arrow indicates direction of (+) strand synthesis
   2447..2516    -  CDS            lacZα (fragment): LacZα fragment of β-galactosidase; lacZ fragment
   2511..2643    -  repeat_region  AAV2 ITR (fragment): inverted terminal repeat of adeno-associated virus serotype 2 inverted
   2719..3166    +  promoter       hSyn promoter: human synapsin I promoter; confers neuron-specific expression (Kügler et al., 2003)
   3201..3263    +  sig_peptide    Igκ leader: leader sequence from mouse immunoglobulin κ light chain
   4251..4970    +  CDS            cEGFP: cEGFP is a basic (constitutively fluorescent) green fluorescent protein published in 2008, derived from Aequorea victoria.
   5232..5378    +  CDS            PDGFRβ TM domain: transmembrane domain from platelet derived growth factor receptor beta
   5397..5420    +  CDS            PDGFRβ TM domain (fragment): transmembrane domain from platelet derived growth factor receptor beta
   5424..6134    +  CDS            mRuby3: mRuby3 is a basic (constitutively fluorescent) red fluorescent protein published in 2016, derived from Entacmaea quadricolor. It has low acid sensitivity.
   6150..6738    +  misc_feature   WPRE: woodchuck hepatitis virus posttranscriptional regulatory element
   6739..6758    +  misc_feature   MCS (fragment): pBluescript multiple cloning site
   6787..6908    -  polyA_signal   SV40 poly(A) signal: SV40 polyadenylation signal
   6931..6999    -  CDS            large T antigen (fragment): large T antigen from SV40 (simian virus 40)
   7070..4       +  repeat_region  AAV2 ITR (across the origin): inverted terminal repeat of adeno-associated virus serotype 2 inverted
   7197..54      -  CDS            lacI (fragment) (across the origin): lac repressor; lacI; The lac repressor binds to the lac operator to inhibit transcription in E. coli. This inhibition can be relieved by adding lactose or isopropyl-β-D-thiogalactopyranoside (IPTG).
>Addgene plasmid #244097 | pAAV.hSynap.(mem).iGlucoSnFR2.mRuby3 | addgene full sequence | sequence record 494291 | Addgene NGS Result
CTGCATTAATGAATCGGCCAACGCGCGGGGAGAGGCGGTTTGCGTATTGGGCGCTCTTCCGCTTCCTCGC
TCACTGACTCGCTGCGCTCGGTCGTTCGGCTGCGGCGAGCGGTATCAGCTCACTCAAAGGCGGTAATACG
GTTATCCACAGAATCAGGGGATAACGCAGGAAAGAACATGTGAGCAAAAGGCCAGCAAAAGGCCAGGAAC
CGTAAAAAGGCCGCGTTGCTGGCGTTTTTCCATAGGCTCCGCCCCCCTGACGAGCATCACAAAAATCGAC
GCTCAAGTCAGAGGTGGCGAAACCCGACAGGACTATAAAGATACCAGGCGTTTCCCCCTGGAAGCTCCCT
CGTGCGCTCTCCTGTTCCGACCCTGCCGCTTACCGGATACCTGTCCGCCTTTCTCCCTTCGGGAAGCGTG
GCGCTTTCTCATAGCTCACGCTGTAGGTATCTCAGTTCGGTGTAGGTCGTTCGCTCCAAGCTGGGCTGTG
TGCACGAACCCCCCGTTCAGCCCGACCGCTGCGCCTTATCCGGTAACTATCGTCTTGAGTCCAACCCGGT
AAGACACGACTTATCGCCACTGGCAGCAGCCACTGGTAACAGGATTAGCAGAGCGAGGTATGTAGGCGGT
GCTACAGAGTTCTTGAAGTGGTGGCCTAACTACGGCTACACTAGAAGAACAGTATTTGGTATCTGCGCTC
TGCTGAAGCCAGTTACCTTCGGAAAAAGAGTTGGTAGCTCTTGATCCGGCAAACAAACCACCGCTGGTAG
CGGTGGTTTTTTTGTTTGCAAGCAGCAGATTACGCGCAGAAAAAAAGGATCTCAAGAAGATCCTTTGATC
TTTTCTACGGGGTCTGACGCTCAGTGGAACGAAAACTCACGTTAAGGGATTTTGGTCATGAGATTATCAA
AAAGGATCTTCACCTAGATCCTTTTAAATTAAAAATGAAGTTTTAAATCAATCTAAAGTATATATGAGTA
AACTTGGTCTGACAGTTACCAATGCTTAATCAGTGAGGCACCTATCTCAGCGATCTGTCTATTTCGTTCA
TCCATAGTTGCCTGACTCCCCGTCGTGTAGATAACTACGATACGGGAGGGCTTACCATCTGGCCCCAGTG
CTGCAATGATACCGCGAGACCCACGCTCACCGGCTCCAGATTTATCAGCAATAAACCAGCCAGCCGGAAG
GGCCGAGCGCAGAAGTGGTCCTGCAACTTTATCCGCCTCCATCCAGTCTATTAATTGTTGCCGGGAAGCT
AGAGTAAGTAGTTCGCCAGTTAATAGTTTGCGCAACGTTGTTGCCATTGCTACAGGCATCGTGGTGTCAC
GCTCGTCGTTTGGTATGGCTTCATTCAGCTCCGGTTCCCAACGATCAAGGCGAGTTACATGATCCCCCAT
GTTGTGCAAAAAAGCGGTTAGCTCCTTCGGTCCTCCGATCGTTGTCAGAAGTAAGTTGGCCGCAGTGTTA
TCACTCATGGTTATGGCAGCACTGCATAATTCTCTTACTGTCATGCCATCCGTAAGATGCTTTTCTGTGA
CTGGTGAGTACTCAACCAAGTCATTCTGAGAATAGTGTATGCGGCGACCGAGTTGCTCTTGCCCGGCGTC
AATACGGGATAATACCGCGCCACATAGCAGAACTTTAAAAGTGCTCATCATTGGAAAACGTTCTTCGGGG
CGAAAACTCTCAAGGATCTTACCGCTGTTGAGATCCAGTTCGATGTAACCCACTCGTGCACCCAACTGAT
CTTCAGCATCTTTTACTTTCACCAGCGTTTCTGGGTGAGCAAAAACAGGAAGGCAAAATGCCGCAAAAAA
GGGAATAAGGGCGACACGGAAATGTTGAATACTCATACTCTTCCTTTTTCAATATTATTGAAGCATTTAT
CAGGGTTATTGTCTCATGAGCGGATACATATTTGAATGTATTTAGAAAAATAAACAAATAGGGGTTCCGC
GCACATTTCCCCGAAAAGTGCCACCTAAATTGTAAGCGTTAATATTTTGTTAAAATTCGCGTTAAATTTT
TGTTAAATCAGCTCATTTTTTAACCAATAGGCCGAAATCGGCAAAATCCCTTATAAATCAAAAGAATAGA
CCGAGATAGGGT
[37 nt withheld, positions 2113-2149]
AAAGAACGTGGACTCCAACGTCAAAGG
[49 nt withheld, positions 2177-2225]
T
[91 nt withheld, positions 2227-2317]
G
[124 nt withheld, positions 2319-2442]
CCCATTCGCCATTCAGGCTGCGCAACTGTTGGGAAGGGCGATCGGTGCGGGCCTCTTCGCTATTACGCCA
GCTGCGCGCTCGCTCGCTCACTGAGGCCGCCCGGGCAAAGCCCGGGCGTCGGGCGACCTTTGGTCGCCCG
GCCTCAGTGAGCGAGCGAGCGCGCAGAGAGGGAGTGGCCAACTCCATCACTAGGGGTTCCTTGTAGTTAA
TGATTAACCCGCCATGCTACTTATCTACGTAGCCATGCTCTAGGAAGATCCAGGGCCCTGCGTATGAGTG
CAAGTGGGTTTTAGGACCAGGATGAGGCGGGGTGGGGGTGCCTACCTGACGACCGGCCCCGACCCACTGG
ACAAGCACCCAACCCCCATTCCCCAAATTGCGCATCCCCTATCAGAGAGGGGGAGGGGAAACAGGATGCG
GCGAGGCGCGTGCGCACTGCCAGCTTCAGCACCGCGGACAGTGCCTTCGCCCCCGCCTGGCGGCGCGCGC
CACCGCCGCCTCAGCACTGAAGGCGCGCTGACGTCACTCGCCGGTCCCCCGCAAACTCCCCTTCCCGGCC
ACCTTGGTCGCGTCCGCGCCGCCGCCGGCCCAGCCGGACCGCACCACGCGAGGCGCGAGATAGGGGGGCA
CGGGCGCGACCATCTGCGCTGCGGCGCCGGCGACTCAGCGCTGCCTCAGTCTGCGGTGGGCAGCGGAGGA
GTCGTGTCGTGCCTGAGAGCGCAGTCCAATTCAAGCTGCTAGCAAGGATCCCGCCACCATGGAGACAGAC
ACACTCCTGCTATGGGTACTGCTGCTCTGGGTTCCAGGTTCCACTGGTGACAGATCTAAGCTGGAGATTT
TCTCTTGGTGGGCTGGGGATGAAGGCCCTGCCCTGGAGGCACTCATCAGACTGTATAAACAGAAGTATCC
TGGAGTAGAGGTGATAAACGCCACTGTCACCGGAGGTGCCGGTGTAAATGCTCGCGCTGTCCTTAAGACA
AGGATGCTTGGTGGTGATCCTCCTGATACATTTCAAGTTGCAGCAGGGATGGAGTTGATAGGCACATGGG
TGGTGGCTAACAGAATGGAGGATCTCAGCGCCTTGTTTCGACAAGAGGGTTGGCTTCAAGCCTTCCCCAA
GGGCCTTATTGATCTGATTAGTTATAAAGGTGGTATATGGAGTGTGCCCGTTAATATTCACAGGTCAAAC
GTAATGTGGTATTTGCCTGCAAAGCTAAAAGAGTGGGGAGTTAACCCCCCACGGACTTGGGATGAGTTTC
TTGCCACCTGTCAAACACTTAAACAAAAGGGTCTGGAAGCTCCACTGGCTCTCGGGGAAAATTGGACACA
ACAACACCTCTGGGAGAGTGTCGCCTTGGCTGTATTGGGGCCTGATGATTGGAATAATCTGTGGAATGGG
AAGCTGAAGTTCACAGACCCTAAAGCAGTTAGGGCATGGGAAGTCTTTGGCCGCGTTTTGGACTGTGCCA
ACAAGGATGCAGCAGGCTTGTCTTGGCAGCAAGCTGTCGATCGGGTAGTACAGGGGAAAGCCGCTTTTAA
CGTAATGGGCGACTGGGCAGCAGGATATATGACTACCACTCTCAAGTTGAAGCCTGGTACAGATTTCGCA
TGGGCACCAAGTCCCGGGACACAGGGCGTCTTTATGATGGTTTCCGACTCTTTCGGACTTCCCAAAGGAG
CCAAAAATCGACAAAACGCTATCAACTGGCTTCGATTGGTCGGCTCTAAAGAAGGTCAAGATACATTCAA
CCCACTGAAAGGGTCCATCGCTGCTCGGCTCGATAGCGACCCAAGCAAGTATCCGTGTAACGTCTATATC
ACCGCCGACAAGCAGAAGAACGGCATCAAGGCGAACTTCAAGATCCGCCACAACGTGGAGGACGGCAGCG
TGCAGCTCGCCGACCACTACCAGCAGAACACCCCCATCGGCGACGGCCCCGTGCTGCTGCCCGACAACCA
CTACCTGGTGACCCAGTCCGTGCTGAGCAAAGACCCCAACGAGAAGCGCGATCACATGGTCCTGCTGGAG
TTCGTGACCGCCGCCGGGATCACTCTCGGCATGGACGAGCTGTACAAGGGCGGTACCGGAGGAAGCATGA
GCAAGGGCGAGGAGCTGTTCACCGGGGTGGTGCCCATCCTGGTCGAGCTGGACGGCGACGTAAACGGCCA
CAAGTTCAGCGTGCGCGGCGAGGGCGAGGGCGATGCCACCAACGGCAAGCTGACCCTGAAGTTCATCTGC
ACCACCGGCAAGCTGCCCGTGCCCTGGCCCACCCTCGTGACCACCCTGACCTACGGCGTGCAGTGCTTCA
GCCGCTACCCCGACCACATGAAGCAGCACGACTTCTTCAAGTCCGCCATGCCCGAAGGCTACGTCCAGGA
GCGCACCATCAGCTTCAAGGACGACGGCACCTACAAGACCCGCGCCGAGGTGAAGTTCGAGGGCGACACC
CTGGTGAACCGCATCGAGCTGAAGGGCATCGACTTCAAGGAGGACGGCAACATCCTGGGGCACAAGCTGG
AGTACAACTTTAACAACCCCAACGCATACGGACAGAGTGCAATGCGAGATTGGCGGAGTAATCGCATCGT
TGGCTCCCTGGTAGCAGGAGCAGTGGCCCCTGAAAGCTCCATGTCACAATTCGGAACAGTAATGGAAATT
TTCCTGCAAACACGCAACCCACAAGCAGCAGCAAATGCAGCACAAGCTATTGCTGACCAAGTTGGCCTGG
GTCGCCTTGGTCAGCTGCAGGTCGACGAACAAAAACTCATCTCAGAAGAGGATCTGAATGCTGTGGGCCA
GGACACGCAGGAGGTCATCGTGGTGCCACACTCCTTGCCCTTTAAGGTGGTGGTGATCTCAGCCATCCTG
GCCCTGGTGGTGCTCACCATCATCTCCCTTATCATCCTCATCATGCTTTGGCAGAAGAAGCCACGTTCTA
GAGGCTCCGGAAATGCTGTGGGCCAGGACACGCAGGAGCGTATGGTGTCTAAGGGCGAAGAGCTGATCAA
GGAAAATATGCGTATGAAGGTGGTCATGGAAGGTTCGGTCAACGGCCACCAATTCAAATGCACAGGTGAA
GGAGAAGGCAGGCCGTACGAGGGAGTGCAAACCATGAGGATCAAAGTCATCGAGGGAGGACCCCTGCCAT
TTGCCTTTGACATTCTTGCCACGTCGTTCATGTATGGCAGCCGTACTTTTATCAAGTACCCGGCAGACAT
TCCTGATTTCTTTAAACAGTCCTTTCCTGAGGGTTTTACTTGGGAAAGAGTTACGAGATACGAAGATGGT
GGAGTCGTCACCGTCACGCAGGACACCAGCCTTGAGGATGGCGAACTCGTTTACAACGTCAAAGTCAGAG
GGGTAAACTTTCCCTCCAATGGTCCCGTGATGCAGAAGAAGACCAAGGGTTGGGAGCCTAATACAGAGAT
GATGTATCCAGCAGATGGTGGTCTGAGGGGATACACTGATATTGCACTGAAAGTTGATGGTGGTGGCCAT
CTGCATTGCAATTTCGTAACAACTTACAGGTCAAAAAAGACCGTCGGGAACATCAAGATGCCCGGTGTCC
ATGCCGTTGATCACCGCCTGGAAAGGATAGAGGAAAGTGACAATGAAACGTACGTAGTACAACGCGAAGT
CGCAGTTGCCAAGTACTCCAATCTTGGTGGTGGTATGGATGAACTTTATAAGTAGAAGCTTATCGATAAT
CAACCTCTGGATTACAAAATTTGTGAAAGATTGACTGGTATTCTTAACTATGTTGCTCCTTTTACGCTAT
GTGGATACGCTGCTTTAATGCCTTTGTATCATGCTATTGCTTCCCGTATGGCTTTCATTTTCTCCTCCTT
GTATAAATCCTGGTTGCTGTCTCTTTATGAGGAGTTGTGGCCCGTTGTCAGGCAACGTGGCGTGGTGTGC
ACTGTGTTTGCTGACGCAACCCCCACTGGTTGGGGCATTGCCACCACCTGTCAGCTCCTTTCCGGGACTT
TCGCTTTCCCCCTCCCTATTGCCACGGCGGAACTCATCGCCGCCTGCCTTGCCCGCTGCTGGACAGGGGC
TCGGCTGTTGGGCACTGACAATTCCGTGGTGTTGTCGGGGAAATCATCGTCCTTTCCTTGGCTGCTCGCC
TGTGTTGCCACCTGGATTCTGCGCGGGACGTCCTTCTGCTACGTCCCTTCGGCCCTCAATCCAGCGGACC
TTCCTTCCCGCGGCCTGCTGCCGGCTCTGCGGCCTCTTCCGCGTCTTCGCCTTCGCCCTCAGACGAGTCG
GATCTCCCTTTGGGCCGCCTCCCCGCATCGATACCGTCGACCTCGACCCGGGCGGCCGCTTCGAGCAGAC
ATGATAAGATACATTGATGAGTTTGGACAAACCACAACTAGAATGCAGTGAAAAAAATGCTTTATTTGTG
AAATTTGTGATGCTATTGCTTTATTTGTAACCATTATAAGCTGCAATAAACAAGTTAACAACAACAATTG
CATTCATTTTATGTTTCAGGTTCAGGGGGAGATGTGGGAGGTTTTTTAAAGCAAGTAAAACCTCTACAAA
TGTGGTAAAATCGATAAGGATCTTCCTAGAGCATGGCTACGTAGATAAGTAGCATGGCGGGTTAATCATT
AACTACAAGGAACCCCTAGTGATGGAGTTGGCCACTCCCTCTCTGCGCGCTCGCTCGCTCACTGAGGCCG
GGCGACCAAAGGTCGCCCGACGCCCGGGCTTTGCCCGGGCGGCCTCAGTGAGCGAGCGAGCGCGCAG
